>Addgene plasmid #23369 | pDONR223-PION | depositor partial sequence | sequence record 10990 | Author sequence
ATGTCAGAACAGAGATTATATTACATTGACCTGAAGAAATCAAGGAGTATCTTAAAATGTATCCAGTTTT
ATGCTGATGAGAGCTATAACTTAATGTTTGAAGTACCCTTGGACATATCATTAAGCAACTCAGGATTTAA
ACTTGTCAACTTTGGATGTGATTATCATCAATACCGAGATAAATTTTCCAAACACCTGACTCTGTGTGTT
TTTACCAACCATACAGGAAGTTTGTGTGTATGTTACAGCCCGAAGTGTGCCTCTTGGGGACAAATCACAT
ATTCAGTGTTTTACATTCATAAAGGACACAGCAAGACCTTCACCACTTCTCTTGAGAATGTTGGGTCACA
CATGACAAAGGGCATTACTTTTCTCAACCTTGACTATTATGTGGCTGTTTACTTACCTGGTCATTTCTTC
CACCTACTTAATGTTCAACATCCAGACCTGATCTGCCACAATCTCTTTCTGACAGGAAATAATGAAATGA
TTGATATGCTACCTCATTGCCCTTTACAGTCATTGTCAGGGTCCCTGGTATTGGATTGTTGTTCTGGAAA
GCTCTATAGAGCACTGCTCAGCCAGTCGTCTTTATTACAGCTTCTGCAGAACACTTGCTTAGACTGTGAG
AAGATGGCTGCGTTGCACTGTGCGCTCTACTGCGGTCAAGGTGCGCAGTTCCTGGAAGCCCAGATTATTC
AGTGGATTTCTGAGAATGTCTCTGCCTGCCATTCATTTGACCTCATTCAGGAATTTATAATTGCTTCTTC
ATACTGGAGTGTATATTCAGAGACAAGTAACATGGACAAACTATTGCCACATTCCTCAGTGCTCACTTGG
AATACAGAAATTCCTGGAATAACTCTTGTGACAGAAGACATTGCATTGCCTCTTATGAAGGTGCTCAGCT
TTAAGGGCTACTGGGAAAAACTGAACTCCAACCTAGAATATGTTAAGTACGCCAAGCCACACTTCCACTA
TAACAACAGTGTGGTCAGGAGAGAGTGGCACAACCTGATCTCTGAAGAGGTATTG
