>Addgene plasmid #23369 | pDONR223-PION | addgene partial sequence | sequence record 29239 | 23369 with M13rev
TAATGATTTTATTTTGACTGATAGTGACCTGTTCGTTGCAACAAATTGATAAGCAATGCTTTCTTATAAT
GCCAACTTTGTACAAGAAAGTTGGCAATACCTCTTCAGAGATCAGGTTGTGCCACTCTCTCCTGACCACA
CTGTTGTTATAGTGGAAGTGTGGCTTGGCGTACTTAACATATTCTAGGTTGGAGTTCAGTTTTTCCCAGT
AGCCCTTAAAGCTGAGCACCTTCATAAGAGGCAATGCAATGTCTTCTGTCACAAGAGTTATTCCAGGAAT
TTCTGTATTCCAAGTGAGCACTGAGGAATGTGGCAATAGTTTGTCCATGTTACTTGTCTCTGAATATACA
CTCCAGTATGAAGAAGCAATTATAAATTCCTGAATGAGGTCAAATGAATGGCAGGCAGAGACATTCTCAG
AAATCCACTGAATAATCTGGGCTTCCAGGAACTGCGCACCTTGACCGCAGTAGAGCGCACAGTGCAACGC
AGCCATCTTCTCACAGTCTAAGCAAGTGTTCTGCAGAAGCTGTAATAAAGACGACTGGCTGAGCAGTGCT
CTATAGAGCTTTCCAGAACAACAATCCAATACCAGGGACCCTGACAATGACTGTAAAGGGCAATGAGGTA
GCATATCAATCATTTCATTATTTCCTGTCAGAAAGAGATTGTGGCAGATCAGGTCTGGATGTTGAACATT
AAGTAGGTGGAAGAAATGACCAGGTAAGTAAACAGCCACATAATAGTCAAGGTTGAGAAAAGTAATGCCC
TTTGTCATGTGTGACCCAACATTCTCAAGAGAAGTGGTGAAGGTCTTGCTGTGTCCTTTATGAATGTAAA
ACACTGAATATGTGATTTGTCCCCAAGAGGCACACTTCGGGCTGTAACATACACACAACTC
