>Addgene plasmid #23369 | pDONR223-PION | addgene partial sequence | sequence record 29240 | 23369 with M13pUC-fwd
AATAATGATTTTATTTTGACTGATAGTGACCTGTTCGTTGCAACAAATTGATGAGCAATGCTTTTTTATA
ATGCCAACTTTGTACAAAAAAGTTGGCACCATGTCAGAACAGAGATTATATTACATTGACCTGAAGAAAT
CAAGGAGTATCTTAAAATGTATCCAGTTTTATGCTGATGAGAGCTATAACTTAATGTTTGAAGTACCCTT
GGACATATCATTAAGCAACTCAGGATTTAAACTTGTCAACTTTGGATGTGATTATCATCAATACCGAGAT
AAATTTTCCAAACACCTGACTCTGTGTGTTTTTACCAACCATACAGGAAGTTTGTGTGTATGTTACAGCC
CGAAGTGTGCCTCTTGGGGACAAATCACATATTCAGTGTTTTACATTCATAAAGGACACAGCAAGACCTT
CACCACTTCTCTTGAGAATGTTGGGTCACACATGACAAAGGGCATTACTTTTCTCAACCTTGACTATTAT
GTGGCTGTTTACTTACCTGGTCATTTCTTCCACCTACTTAATGTTCAACATCCAGACCTGATCTGCCACA
ATCTCTTTCTGACAGGAAATAATGAAATGATTGATATGCTACCTCATTGCCCTTTACAGTCATTGTCAGG
GTCCCTGGTATTGGATTGTTGT
