[The description below was written by a language model from this plasmid's Addgene catalogue record.]
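Description:
pDONR223-PION is a Gateway entry-type clone built on the Invitrogen pDONR223 donor backbone (about 5 kb without insert) and carrying the open reading frame of the human gene PION, recorded as a 1,677 bp insert introduced by Gateway recombination. It is a high-copy bacterial plasmid selected with spectinomycin. The record does not include a feature table, so individual elements such as the replication origin or the exact recombination sites flanking the ORF are not itemised. As a product of Gateway cloning into a donor vector, the insert would normally sit between att sites that allow its transfer into destination vectors. M13 forward and reverse priming sites flanking the insert are listed for sequence verification.

The vector itself has no stated promoter for mammalian expression, and the depositor notes explicitly say it should not be used directly for transfection. The ORF was deliberately cloned without a stop codon, so that recombination into a destination vector places it in frame with a C-terminal epitope tag and a stop codon supplied by that vector. The depositors point to a companion set of four lentiviral destination vectors (the pLX301 to pLX304 series), available separately, for expressing such ORFs in mammalian cells. The clone belongs to a larger ORF collection distributed as a kit and is linked to a study of resistance to RAF inhibition through reactivation of the MAP kinase pathway. Its typical role is therefore as a shuttle source of the PION coding sequence for building tagged expression constructs, for example for gain-of-function studies.
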