Addgene plasmid #23369: pDONR223-PION
Depositing lab: William Hahn & David Root. Depositing organization: Dana-Farber Cancer Institute. Publication: COT drives resistance to RAF inhibition through MAP kinase pathway reactivation. Johannessen CM, Boehm JS, Kim SY, Thomas SR, Wardwell L, Johnson LA, Emery CM, Stransky N, Cogdill AP, Barretina J, Caponigro G, Hieronymus H, Murray RR, Salehi-Ashtiani K, Hill DE, Vidal M, Zhao JJ, Yang X, Alkan O, Kim S, Harris JL, Wilson CJ, Myer VE, Finan PM, Root DE, Roberts TM, Golub T, Flaherty KT, Dummer R, Weber BL, Sellers WR, Schlegel R, Wargo JA, Hahn WC, Garraway LA. Nature. 2010 Dec 16;468(7326):968-72. doi: 10.1038/nature09627 PubMed 21107320.
Backbone
  Vector backbone: pDONR223
  Backbone manufacturer: Invitrogen
  Backbone size w/o insert (bp): 5005
  Vector type: Gateway Donor vector
Growth in bacteria
  Bacterial resistance: Spectinomycin, 50 μg/mL
  Growth temperature: 37°C
  Growth strain: DH5alpha
  Copy number: High Copy
Gene/Insert
  Gene/Insert name: PION
  Species: H. sapiens (human)
  Insert size (bp): 1677
  Entrez Gene: PION (a.k.a. MGC126548, DKFZp667B242)
  Cloning method: Gateway Cloning
  Sequencing primers: 5′ M13pUC-fwd; 3′ M13rev
Terms and licenses: Academic/Nonprofit Terms; Industry Terms: Not Available to Industry
Depositor comments: The ORF has no Stop codon. This design enables easy recombination into a destination vector to add an epitope tag of choice and Stop codon to the ORF. Do NOT use this plasmid directly for transfections. A set of 4 custom lentiviral vectors is available ( pLX301 (http://www.addgene.org/25895/) , pLX302 (http://www.addgene.org/25896/) , pLX303 (http://www.addgene.org/25897/) , pLX304 (http://www.addgene.org/25890/) ) to be used to express these ORFs in mammalian cells. These plasmids are not included in the kit and must be ordered separately.
How to cite: pDONR223-PION was a gift from William Hahn & David Root (Addgene plasmid # 23369 ; http://n2t.net/addgene:23369 ; RRID:Addgene_23369)
